>Addgene plasmid #92183 | pAAV-RAM-d2TTA::TRE-tdTomato-WPREpA | addgene full sequence | sequence record 181661 | Addgene NGS Result
AGAACGTATGTCGAGGTAGGCGTGTACGGTGGGAGGCCTATATAAGCAGAGCTCGTTTAGTGAACCGTCA
GATCGCCACCGGTGCTAGCGGCGCCACCATGGTGAGCAAGGGCGAGGAGGTCATCAAAGAGTTCATGCGC
TTCAAGGTGCGCATGGAGGGCTCCATGAACGGCCACGAGTTCGAGATCGAGGGCGAGGGCGAGGGCCGCC
CCTACGAGGGCACCCAGACCGCCAAGCTGAAGGTGACCAAGGGCGGCCCCCTGCCCTTCGCCTGGGACAT
CCTGTCCCCCCAGTTCATGTACGGCTCCAAGGCGTACGTGAAGCACCCCGCCGACATCCCCGATTACAAG
AAGCTGTCCTTCCCCGAGGGCTTCAAGTGGGAGCGCGTGATGAACTTCGAGGACGGCGGTCTGGTGACCG
TGACCCAGGACTCCTCCCTGCAGGACGGCACGCTGATCTACAAGGTGAAGATGCGCGGCACCAACTTCCC
CCCCGACGGCCCCGTAATGCAGAAGAAGACCATGGGCTGGGAGGCCTCCACCGAGCGCCTGTACCCCCGC
GACGGCGTGCTGAAGGGCGAGATCCACCAGGCCCTGAAGCTGAAGGACGGCGGCCACTACCTGGTGGAGT
TCAAGACCATCTACATGGCCAAGAAGCCCGTGCAACTGCCCGGCTACTACTACGTGGACACCAAGCTGGA
CATCACCTCCCACAACGAGGACTACACCATCGTGGAACAGTACGAGCGCTCCGAGGGCCGCCACCACCTG
TTCCTGGGGCATGGCATCGGCAGCACCGGCAGCGGCAGCTCCGGCACCGCCTCCTCCGAGGACAACAACA
TGGCCGTCATCAAAGAGTTCATGCGCTTCAAGGTGCGCATGGAGGGCTCCATGAACGGCCACGAGTTCGA
GATCGAGGGCGAGGGCGAGGGCCGCCCCTACGAGGGCACCCAGACCGCCAAGCTGAAGGTGACCAAGGGC
GGCCCCCTGCCCTTCGCCTGGGACATCCTGTCCCCCCAGTTCATGTACGGCTCCAAGGCGTACGTGAAGC
ACCCCGCCGACATCCCCGATTACAAGAAGCTGTCCTTCCCCGAGGGCTTCAAGTGGGAGCGCGTGATGAA
CTTCGAGGACGGCGGTCTGGTGACCGTGACCCAGGACTCCTCCCTGCAGGACGGCACGCTGATCTACAAG
GTGAAGATGCGCGGCACCAACTTCCCCCCCGACGGCCCCGTAATGCAGAAGAAGACCATGGGCTGGGAGG
CCTCCACCGAGCGCCTGTACCCCCGCGACGGCGTGCTGAAGGGCGAGATCCACCAGGCCCTGAAGCTGAA
GGACGGCGGCCACTACCTGGTGGAGTTCAAGACCATCTACATGGCCAAGAAGCCCGTGCAACTGCCCGGC
TACTACTACGTGGACACCAAGCTGGACATCACCTCCCACAACGAGGACTACACCATCGTGGAACAGTACG
AGCGCTCCGAGGGCCGCCACCACCTGTTCCTGTACGGCATGGACGAGCTGTACAAGTAAGTCGACGGCGC
GCCAGCGATCCACCGGATCTAGATAACTGATCCTTATCGATAATCAACCTCTGGATTACAAAATTTGTGA
AAGATTGACTGGTATTCTTAACTATGTTGCTCCTTTTACGCTATGTGGATACGCTGCTTTAATGCCTTTG
TATCATGCTATTGCTTCCCGTATGGCTTTCATTTTCTCCTCCTTGTATAAATCCTGGTTGCTGTCTCTTT
ATGAGGAGTTGTGGCCCGTTGTCAGGCAACGTGGCGTGGTGTGCACTGTGTTTGCTGACGCAACCCCCAC
TGGTTGGGGCATTGCCACCACCTGTCAGCTCCTTTCCGGGACTTTCGCTTTCCCCCTCCCTATTGCCACG
GCGGAACTCATCGCCGCCTGCCTTGCCCGCTGCTGGACAGGGGCTCGGCTGTTGGGCACTGACAATTCCG
TGGTGTTGTCGGGGAAATCATCGTCCTTTCCTTGGCTGCTCGCCTGTGTTGCCACCTGGATTCTGCGCGG
GACGCCCTTCTGCTACGTCCCTTCGGCCCTCAATCCAGCGGACCTTCCTTCCCGCGGCCTGCTGCCGGCT
CTGCGGCCTCTTCCGCGTCTTCGCCTTCGCCCTCAGACGAGTCGGATCTCCCTTTGGGCCGCCTCCCCGC
ATCGATACCGTCGACTAGAGCTCGCTGATCAGCCTCGACTGTGCCTTCTAGTTGCCAGCCATCTGTTGTT
TGCCCCTCCCCCGTGCCTTCCTTGACCCTGGAAGGTGCCACTCCCACTGTCCTTTCCTAATAAAATGAGG
AAATTGCATCGCATTGTCTGAGTAGGTGTCATTCTATTCTGGGGGGTGGGGTGGGGCAGGACAGCAAGGG
GGAGGATTGGGAAGACAATAGCAGACTAGTACGTCTCTCAAGGATAAGTAAGTAATATTAAGGTACGGGA
GGTATTGGACAGGCCGCAATAAAATATCTTTATTTTCATTACATCTGTGTGTTGGTTTTTTGTGTGAATC
GATAGTACTAACATACGCTCTCCATCAAAACAAAACGAAACAAAACAAACTAGCAAAATAGGCTGTCCCC
AGTGCAAGTGCAGGTGCCAGAACATTTCTCTGGCCTAACTGGCCGACGCGTACCCTAGAAGTTTGTTCGT
GACTCAGACTAGAAGTTTGTTCGTGACTCAGACTAGAAGTTTGTTCGTGACTCAGACTAGAAGTTTGTTC
GTGACTCAGAACTCATTCATAAAACGCTTGTTATAAAAGCAGTGGCTGCGGCGCCTCGTACTCCAACCGC
ATCTGCAGCGAGCAACTGAGAAGCCAAGACTGAGCCGGCGGCCGGATCCAGCTCATGAGCCATGGCTTCC
CGCCGGAGGTGGAGGAGCAGGATGATGGCACGCTGCCCATGTCTTGTGCCCAGGAGAGCGGGATGGACCG
TCACCCTGCAGCCTGTGCTTCTGCTAGGATCAATGTGGAATTCACCATGTCTAGACTGGACAAGAGCAAA
GTCATAAACTCTGCTCTGGAATTACTCAATGAAGTCGGTATCGAAGGCCTGACGACAAGGAAACTCGCTC
AAAAGCTGGGAGTTGAGCAGCCTACCCTGTACTGGCACGTGAAGAACAAGCGGGCCCTGCTCGATGCCCT
GGCAATCGAGATGCTGGACAGGCATCATACCCACTTCTGCCCCCTGGAAGGCGAGTCATGGCAAGACTTT
CTGCGGAACAACGCCAAGTCATTCCGCTGTGCTCTCCTCTCACATCGCGACGGGGCTAAAGTGCATCTCG
GCACCCGCCCAACAGAGAAACAGTACGAAACCCTGGAAAATCAGCTCGCGTTCCTGTGTCAGCAAGGCTT
CTCCCTGGAGAACGCACTGTACGCTCTGTCCGCCGTGGGCCACTTTACACTGGGCTGCGTATTGGAGGAT
CAGGAGCATCAAGTAGCAAAAGAGGAAAGAGAGACACCTACCACCGATTCTATGCCCCCACTTCTGAGAC
AAGCAATTGAGCTGTTCGACCATCAGGGAGCCGAACCTGCCTTCCTTTTCGGCCTGGAACTAATCATATG
TGGCCTGGAGAAACAGCTAAAGTGCGAAAGCGGCGGGCCGGCCGACGCCCTTGACGATTTTGACTTAGAC
ATGCTCCCAGCCGATGCCCTTGACGACTTTGACCTTGATATGCTGCCTGCTGACGCTCTTGACGATTTTG
ACCTTGACATGCTCCCCGGGTAACTAAGTAAGCATCGATACCGTCGACCTCGAGGGGGGGCCCGGTACCC
AATTCGCCCTATAGTGAGTCGTATTACGCGCGCAGCGGCCGACCATGGCCCAACTTGTTTATTGCAGCTT
ATAATGGTTACAAATAAAGCAATAGCATCACAAATTTCACAAATAAAGCATTTTTTTCACTGCATTCTAG
TTGTGGTTTGTCCAAACTCATCAATGTATCTTATCATGTCTGGATCTCCGGACACGTGCGGACCGAGCGG
CCGCAGGAACCCCTAGTGATGGAGTTGGCCACTCCCTCTCTGCGCGCTCGCTCGCTCACTGAGGCCGGGC
GACCAAAGGTCGCCCGACGCCCGGGCTTTGCCCGGGCGGCCTCAGTGAGCGAGCGAGCGCGCAGCTGCCT
GCAGGTCTGAGACAATAACCCTGATAAATGCTTCAATAATGTAAGCTTGTCGAGAAGTACTAGAGGATCA
TAATCAGCCATACCACATTTGTAGAGGTTTTACTTGCTTTAAAAAACCTCCCACACCTCCCCCTGAACCT
GAAACATAAAATGAATGCAATTGTTGTTGTTAACTTGTTTATTGCAGCTTATAATGGTTACAAATAAAGC
AATAGCATCACAAATTTCACAAATAAAGCATTTTTTTCACTGCATTCTAGTTGTGGTTTGTCCAAACTCA
TCAATGTATCTTATCATGTCTGGATCTGATCACTGATATCGCCTAGGAGATCCGAACCAGATAAGTGAAA
TCTAGTTCCAAACTATTTTGTCATTTTTAATTTTCGTATTAGCTTACGACGCTACACCCAGTTCCCATCT
ATTTTGTCACTCTTCCCTAAATAATCCTTAAAAACTCCATTTCCACCCCTCCCAGTTCCCAACTATTTTG
TCCGCCCACAGCGGGGCATTTTTCTTCCTGTTATGTTTTTAATCAAACATCCTGCCAACTCCATGTGACA
AACCGTCATCTTCGGCTACTTTTTCTCTGTCACAGAATGAAAATTTTTCTGTCATCTCTTCGTTATTAAT
GTTTGTAATTGACTGAATATCAACGCTTATTTGCAGCCTGAATGGCGAATGGG
[124 nt withheld, positions 4814-4937]
C
[91 nt withheld, positions 4939-5029]
A
[49 nt withheld, positions 5031-5079]
CCTTTGACGTTGGAGTCCACGTTCTT
[37 nt withheld, positions 5106-5142]
ACCCTATCTCGGTCTATTCTTTTGATTTATAAGGGATTTTGCCGATTTCGGCCTATTGGTTAAAAAATGA
GCTGATTTAACAAAAATTTAACGCGAATTTTAACAAAATATTAACGCTTACAATTTAGGTGGCACTTTTC
GGGGAAATGTGCGCGGAACCCCTATTTGTTTATTTTTCTAAATACATTCAAATATGTATCCGCTCATGAG
ACAATAACCCTGATAAATGCTTCAATAATATTGAAAAAGGAAGAGTATGAGTATTCAACATTTCCGTGTC
GCCCTTATTCCCTTTTTTGCGGCATTTTGCCTTCCTGTTTTTGCTCACCCAGAAACGCTGGTGAAAGTAA
AAGATGCTGAAGATCAGTTGGGTGCACGAGTGGGTTACATCGAACTGGATCTCAACAGCGGTAAGATCCT
TGAGAGTTTTCGCCCCGAAGAACGTTTTCCAATGATGAGCACTTTTAAAGTTCTGCTATGTGGCGCGGTA
TTATCCCGTATTGACGCCGGGCAAGAGCAACTCGGTCGCCGCATACACTATTCTCAGAATGACTTGGTTG
AGTACTCACCAGTCACAGAAAAGCATCTTACGGATGGCATGACAGTAAGAGAATTATGCAGTGCTGCCAT
AACCATGAGTGATAACACTGCGGCCAACTTACTTCTGACAACGATCGGAGGACCGAAGGAGCTAACCGCT
TTTTTGCACAACATGGGGGATCATGTAACTCGCCTTGATCGTTGGGAACCGGAGCTGAATGAAGCCATAC
CAAACGACGAGCGTGACACCACGATGCCTGTAGCAATGGCAACAACGTTGCGCAAACTATTAACTGGCGA
ACTACTTACTCTAGCTTCCCGGCAACAATTAATAGACTGGATGGAGGCGGATAAAGTTGCAGGACCACTT
CTGCGCTCGGCCCTTCCGGCTGGCTGGTTTATTGCTGATAAATCTGGAGCCGGTGAGCGTGGGTCTCGCG
GTATCATTGCAGCACTGGGGCCAGATGGTAAGCCCTCCCGTATCGTAGTTATCTACACGACGGGGAGTCA
GGCAACTATGGATGAACGAAATAGACAGATCGCTGAGATAGGTGCCTCACTGATTAAGCATTGGTAACTG
TCAGACCAAGTTTACTCATATATACTTTAGATTGATTTAAAACTTCATTTTTAATTTAAAAGGATCTAGG
TGAAGATCCTTTTTGATAATCTCATGACCAAAATCCCTTAACGTGAGTTTTCGTTCCACTGAGCGTCAGA
CCCCGTAGAAAAGATCAAAGGATCTTCTTGAGATCCTTTTTTTCTGCGCGTAATCTGCTGCTTGCAAACA
AAAAAACCACCGCTACCAGCGGTGGTTTGTTTGCCGGATCAAGAGCTACCAACTCTTTTTCCGAAGGTAA
CTGGCTTCAGCAGAGCGCAGATACCAAATACTGTTCTTCTAGTGTAGCCGTAGTTAGGCCACCACTTCAA
GAACTCTGTAGCACCGCCTACATACCTCGCTCTGCTAATCCTGTTACCAGTGGCTGCTGCCAGTGGCGAT
AAGTCGTGTCTTACCGGGTTGGACTCAAGACGATAGTTACCGGATAAGGCGCAGCGGTCGGGCTGAACGG
GGGGTTCGTGCACACAGCCCAGCTTGGAGCGAACGACCTACACCGAACTGAGATACCTACAGCGTGAGCT
ATGAGAAAGCGCCACGCTTCCCGAAGGGAGAAAGGCGGACAGGTATCCGGTAAGCGGCAGGGTCGGAACA
GGAGAGCGCACGAGGGAGCTTCCAGGGGGAAACGCCTGGTATCTTTATAGTCCTGTCGGGTTTCGCCACC
TCTGACTTGAGCGTCGATTTTTGTGATGCTCGTCAGGGGGGCGGAGCCTATGGAAAAACGCCAGCAACGC
GGCCTTTTTACGGTTCCTGGCCTTTTGCTGGCCTTTTGCTCACATGTTCTTTCCTGCGTTATCCCCTGAT
TCTGTGGATAACCGTATTACCGCCTTTGAGTGAGCTGATACCGCTCGCCGCAGCCGAACGACCGAGCGCA
GCGAGTCAGTGAGCGAGGAAGCGGAAGAGCGCCTGATGCGGTATTTTCTCCTTACGCATCTGTGCGGTAT
TTCACACCGCATAGACCAGCCGCGTAACCTGGCAAAATCGGTTACGGTTGAGTAATAAATGGATGCCCTG
CGTAAGCGGGTGTGGGCGGACAATAAAGTCTTAAACTGAACAAAATAGATCTAAACTATGACAATAAAGT
CTTAAACTAGACAGAATAGTTGTAAACTGAAATCAGTCCAGTTATGCTGTGAAAAAGCATACTGGACTTT
TGTTATGGCTAAAGCAAACTCTTCATTTTCTGAAGTGCAAATTGCCCGTCGTATTAAAGAGGGGCGTGGC
CAAGGGCATGGTAAAGACTATATTCGCGGCGTTGTGACAATTTACCGAACAACTCCGCGGCCGGGAAGCC
GATCTCGGCTTGAACGAATTGTTAGGTGGCGGTACTTGGGTCGATATCAAAGTGCATCACTTCTTCCCGT
ATGCCCAACTTTGTATAGAGAGCCACTGCGGGATCGTCACCGTAATCTGCTTGCACGTAGATCACATAAG
CACCAAGCGCGTTGGCCTCATGCTTGAGGAGATTGATGAGCGCGGTGGCAATGCCCTGCCTCCGGTGCTC
GCCGGAGACTGCGAGATCATAGATATAGATCTCACTACGCGGCTGCTCAAACTTGGGCAGAACGTAAGCC
GCGAGAGCGCCAACAACCGCTTCTTGGTCGAAGGCAGCAAGCGCGATGAATGTCTTACTACGGAGCAAGT
TCCCGAGGTAATCGGAGTCCGGCTGATGTTGGGAGTAGGTGGCTACGTCTCCGAACTCACGACCGAAAAG
ATCAAGAGCAGCCCGCATGGATTTGACTTGGTCAGGGCCGAGCCTACATGTGCGAATGATGCCCATACTT
GAGCCACCTAACTTTGTTTTAGGGCGACTGCCCTGCTGCGTAACATCGTTGCTGCTCCATAACATCAAAC
ATCGACCCACGGCGTAACGCGCTTGCTGCTTGGATGCCCGAGGCATAGACTGTACAAAAAAACAGTCATA
ACAAGCCATGAAAACCGCCACTGCGCCGTTACCACCGCTGCGTTCGGTCAAGGTTCTGGACCAGTTGCGT
GAGCGCATACGCTACTTGCATTACAGTTTACGAACCGAACAGGCTTATGTCAACTGGGTTCGTGCCTTCA
TCCGTTTCCACGGTGTGCGTCACCCGGCAACCTTGGGCAGCAGCGAAGTCGAGGCATTTCTGTCCTGGCT
GGCGAACGAGCGCAAGGTTTCGGTCTCCACGCATCGTCAGGCATTGGCGGCCTTGCTGTTCTTCTACGGC
AAGGTGCTGTGCACGGATCTGCCCTGGCTTCAGGAGATCGGAAGACCTCGGCCGTCGCGGCGCTTGCCGG
TGGTGCTGACCCCGGATGAAGTGGTTCGCATCCTCGGTTTTCTGGAAGGCGAGCATCGTTTGTTCGCCCA
GGACTCTAGCTATAGTTCTAGTGGTTGGCTACAGCTTGCATGCCTGCAGGCAGCTGCGCGCTCGCTCGCT
CACTGAGGCCGCCCGGGCGTCGGGCGACCTTTGGTCGCCCGGCCTCAGTGAGCGAGCGAGCGCGCAGAGA
GGGAGTGGCCAACTCCATCACTAGGGGTTCCTGCGGCCGCACGCGCGTCTCGAGTTTACTCCCTATCAGT
GATAGAGAACGTATGTCGAGTTTACTCCCTATCAGTGATAGAGAACGATGTCGAGTTTACTCCCTATCAG
TGATAGAGAACGTATGTCGAGTTTACTCCCTATCAGTGATAGAGAACGTATGTCGAGTTTACTCCCTATC
AGTGATAGAGAACGTATGTCGAGTTTATCCCTATCAGTGATAGAGAACGTATGTCGAGTTTACTCCCTAT
CAGTGATAG
Features (pLannotate 1.2.2; 30 found; start..end, strand, type, name):
     99..1528    +  CDS            tdTomato (fragment): tandem dimeric (pseudo-monomeric) derivative of DsRed (Shaner et al., 2004) mammalian codon-optimized
   1582..2170    +  misc_feature   WPRE: woodchuck hepatitis virus posttranscriptional regulatory element
   2209..2320    +  polyA_signal   bGH poly(A) signal: bovine growth hormone polyadenylation signal
   2468..2516    +  polyA_signal   poly(A) signal: synthetic polyadenylation signal
   2530..2621    +  misc_feature   pause site: RNA polymerase II transcriptional pause signal from the human α2 globin gene
   2858..2977    +  CDS            d2EYFP (fragment): EYFP destabilized by residues 422-461 of mouse ornithine decarboxylase, giving an in vivo half-life of ~2 hours mammalian codon-optimized
   2987..3684    +  CDS            rtTA3 (fragment): reverse tetracycline transactivator 3 activates expression from Tet-responsive promoters in the presence of doxycycline
   3614..3724    +  CDS            VP48: 3 tandem repeats of the minimal activation domain of herpes simplex virus VP16 (Cheng et al., 2013)
   3744..3779    +  misc_feature   MCS (fragment): pBluescript multiple cloning site
   3788..3806    -  promoter       T7 promoter: promoter for bacteriophage T7 RNA polymerase
   3832..3966    +  polyA_signal   SV40 poly(A) signal: SV40 polyadenylation signal
   3995..4135    +  repeat_region  AAV2 ITR: inverted terminal repeat of adeno-associated virus serotype 2 inverted
   4138..4170    +  promoter       AmpR promoter (fragment): bla
   4196..4279    +  CDS            large T antigen (fragment): large T antigen from SV40 (simian virus 40)
   4302..4436    +  polyA_signal   SV40 poly(A) signal: SV40 polyadenylation signal
   4465..4630    -  mobile_element Tn7L: mini-Tn7 element (left end of the Tn7 transposon) Tn7
   4793..4809    +  CDS            lacZα (fragment): LacZα fragment of β-galactosidase; lacZ fragment
   4814..5268    +  rep_origin     f1 ori (sequence partly withheld): f1 bacteriophage origin of replication; arrow indicates direction of (+) strand synthesis
   5294..5398    +  promoter       AmpR promoter: bla
   5399..6259    +  CDS            AmpR: β-lactamase; bla; confers resistance to ampicillin, carbenicillin, and related antibiotics
   6430..7018    +  rep_origin     ori: high-copy-number ColE1/pMB1/pBR322/pUC origin of replication
   7204..7255    -  misc_feature   bom (fragment): basis of mobility region from pBR322
   7323..7547    -  mobile_element Tn7R: mini-Tn7 element (right end of the Tn7 transposon) Tn7
   7614..8147    -  CDS            GmR: gentamycin acetyltransferase; aacC1; confers resistance to gentamycin
   8317..8345    -  promoter       Pc promoter: intI1 (promoter lies within the coding sequence); class 1 integron promoter
   8323..8670    -  CDS            YPR2_ECOLX (fragment): Protein predicted: Swiss-Prot protein existence level 4. From Escherichia coli.
   8675..8692    -  misc_feature   MCS (fragment): pUC18/19 multiple cloning site
   8696..8723    +  repeat_region  AAV2 ITR (fragment): inverted terminal repeat of adeno-associated virus serotype 2 inverted
   8752..8779    +  repeat_region  AAV2 ITR (fragment): inverted terminal repeat of adeno-associated virus serotype 2 inverted
   8834..77      +  promoter       tight TRE promoter (across the origin): Tet-responsive promoter PTight, consisting of seven tet operator sequences followed by the minimal CMV promoter
