[The description below was written by a language model from this plasmid's Addgene catalogue record and pLannotate feature annotations shown in this document.]
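Description:
pAAV-RAM-d2TTA::TRE-tdTomato-WPREpA is an AAV transfer plasmid of about 9.1 kb, derived from the AAV V032 backbone, that carries the tdTomato version of the Robust Activity Marking (RAM) system for labelling active neuronal ensembles. It is propagated in E. coli as a high-copy plasmid with a ColE1/pUC-type origin and ampicillin resistance (AmpR), and also has an f1 origin. The annotation additionally finds mini-Tn7 left and right ends and a gentamicin resistance gene outside the ITRs. These look like remnants of a baculovirus-transposition-type shuttle backbone, although the record does not comment on them. AAV2 inverted terminal repeats flank the payload and allow it to be packaged into recombinant AAV. One ITR is annotated intact and the other only as short fragments, which may reflect the difficulty of sequencing and annotating ITRs.

The payload has two parts. A tight TRE promoter (seven tet operators plus a minimal CMV promoter) drives tdTomato, cloned between AgeI and AscI and followed by WPRE and the bGH polyadenylation signal. A synthetic poly(A) signal and a transcriptional pause site then insulate this unit from the second cassette. That cassette encodes a tetracycline transactivator fused to an ornithine decarboxylase-type degradation domain, the "d2TTA" of the name, which the software matched to d2EYFP, rtTA3 and VP16-repeat fragments, and it ends in an SV40 poly(A). The RAM promoter named in the title, presumably the activity-responsive element driving d2tTA, is not annotated in the feature table. The implied logic is that neuronal activity induces the short-lived transactivator, which then switches on TRE-tdTomato under tetracycline-system control. tdTomato carries a T230I substitution, which the depositor reports does not affect function.
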