Addgene plasmid #92183: pAAV-RAM-d2TTA::TRE-tdTomato-WPREpA
Purpose: pAAV-RAM-tdTomato
Depositing lab: Yingxi Lin. Publication: A robust activity marking system for exploring active neuronal ensembles. Sorensen AT, Cooper YA, Baratta MV, Weng FJ, Zhang Y, Ramamoorthi K, Fropf R, LaVerriere E, Xue J, Young A, Schneider C, Gotzsche CR, Hemberg M, Yin JC, Maier SF, Lin Y. Elife. 2016 Sep 23;5. pii: e13918. doi: 10.7554/eLife.13918. PubMed 27661450.
Backbone
  Vector backbone: Derived from AAV V032
  Backbone manufacturer: Rachael Neve
  Total vector size (bp): 9084
  Vector type: AAV
Growth in bacteria
  Bacterial resistance: Ampicillin, 100 μg/mL
  Growth temperature: 37°C
  Growth strain: NEB Stable
  Copy number: High Copy
Gene/Insert
  Gene/Insert name: tdTomato
  Species: Synthetic
  Insert size (bp): 1431
  Mutation: T230I (please see depositor comments below)
  Promoter: TRE
  Cloning method: Restriction Enzyme; 5′ cloning site AgeI (not destroyed); 3′ cloning site AscI (not destroyed)
  Sequencing primers: 5′ NA
Resource information
  A portion of this plasmid was derived from a plasmid made by: tdTomato; from plasmid pAAV-hSyn-iCre-dTomato (JT) provided by Dr. Jonathan Ting (MIT, now at Allen Institute)
Terms and licenses: Academic/Nonprofit Terms; Industry Terms: Not Available to Industry
Depositor comments: Please note that mutation T230I in TdTomato was found during Addgene's quality control. The depositor noted that this mutation does NOT affect plasmid function.
How to cite: pAAV-RAM-d2TTA::TRE-tdTomato-WPREpA was a gift from Yingxi Lin (Addgene plasmid # 92183)
